Addgene plasmid #164791: pU6-mir144 EF1Alpha-puro-T2A-BFP
Purpose: Express miR-144 under the U6 promoter in mammalian cells
Depositing lab: David Bartel. Depositing organization: Whitehead Institute for Biomedical Research. Publication: MicroRNA Clustering Assists Processing of Suboptimal MicroRNA Hairpins through the Action of the ERH Protein. Fang W, Bartel DP. Mol Cell. 2020 Apr 16;78(2):289-302.e6. doi: 10.1016/j.molcel.2020.01.026. PubMed 32302541.
Backbone
  Vector backbone: pU6-sgRNA EF1Alpha-puro-T2A-BFP
  Backbone manufacturer: Jonathan Weissman (Addgene plasmid # 60955)
  Vector type: Mammalian Expression, Lentiviral
  Selectable markers: Puromycin
Growth in bacteria
  Bacterial resistance: Ampicillin, 100 μg/mL
  Growth temperature: 30°C
  Growth strain: NEB Stable
  Copy number: Low Copy
Gene/Insert 1
  Gene/Insert name: miR-144
  Species: H. sapiens (human)
  Entrez Gene: MIR144 (a.k.a. MIRN144, mir-144)
  Promoter: U6
  Cloning method: Restriction Enzyme; 5′ cloning site BstXI (not destroyed); 3′ cloning site XhoI (not destroyed)
  Sequencing primers: 5′ U6_seq
Gene/Insert 2
  Gene/Insert name: puro-T2A-BFP
  Promoter: EF1Alpha
  Cloning method: Unknown
  Sequencing primers: 5′ EF1Alpha sequencing primer
Terms and licenses: Academic/Nonprofit Terms; Industry Terms: Not Available to Industry
How to cite: pU6-mir144 EF1Alpha-puro-T2A-BFP was a gift from David Bartel (Addgene plasmid # 164791 ; http://n2t.net/addgene:164791 ; RRID:Addgene_164791)
