[The description below was written by a language model from this plasmid's Addgene catalogue record and pLannotate feature annotations shown in this document.]
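Description:
pU6-mir144 EF1Alpha-puro-T2A-BFP is a lentiviral mammalian expression plasmid of about 8.9 kb, built on the pU6-sgRNA EF1Alpha-puro-T2A-BFP backbone by replacing the guide RNA cassette with the human miR-144 hairpin between retained BstXI and XhoI sites. In bacteria it is maintained through a ColE1/pUC-type origin and an ampicillin resistance gene. The catalogue lists it as low copy even though the annotated origin is of the high-copy type. It is also recorded as grown in a recombination-deficient stable strain, as is common for plasmids carrying repeated LTRs.

The viral portion has a CMV enhancer/promoter fused to a truncated HIV-1 5' LTR to drive genomic RNA production in packaging cells. This is followed by the Ψ packaging signal with a gag fragment, the Rev response element and the cPPT/CTS. A WPRE, which enhances transcript expression, and a second truncated LTR lie downstream.

The payload consists of two independent units. According to the catalogue, miR-144 is transcribed from a U6 (RNA polymerase III) promoter; the feature table annotates the mir-144 sequence but not the U6 promoter itself. Downstream, the EF-1α promoter drives puromycin N-acetyltransferase and TagBFP as a single open reading frame split by a T2A peptide, so transduced cells can be selected with puromycin and tracked by blue fluorescence. Two loxP sites flank the region spanning the miRNA and the marker cassette, which would in principle allow Cre-mediated excision, although the record does not describe that use.

The stated purpose is expression of miR-144 in mammalian cells. The plasmid was deposited with a study of how microRNA clustering assists the processing of suboptimal hairpins.
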