Features (pLannotate 1.2.2; 23 found; start..end, strand, type, name):
      1..380     +  enhancer       CMV enhancer: human cytomegalovirus immediate early enhancer
    381..580     +  promoter       CMV promoter: human cytomegalovirus (CMV) immediate early promoter
    598..778     +  LTR            5' LTR (truncated): truncated 5' long terminal repeat (LTR) from HIV-1
    825..950     +  misc_feature   HIV-1 Ψ: packaging signal of human immunodeficiency virus type 1
    934..1272    +  CDS            HIV-1 gag (fragment): gag protein from human immunodeficiency virus 1; gag
   1447..1680    +  misc_feature   RRE: The Rev response element (RRE) of HIV-1 allows for Rev-dependent mRNA export from the nucleus to the cytoplasm.
   2057..2157    +  CDS            Rev (fragment): human immunodeficiency virus 1 (HIV-1) Rev protein; rev; enhances nuclear export of unspliced and incompletely spliced viral mRNAs
   2207..2324    +  misc_feature   cPPT/CTS: central polypurine tract and central termination sequence of HIV-1
   2577..2610    +  protein_bind   loxP: Cre-mediated recombination occurs in the 8-bp core sequence (GCATACAT). Cre recombinase
   2756..2833    +  ncRNA          mir-144: Accession: RF00682 - microRNA mir-144
   2935..4106    +  promoter       EF-1α promoter: strong constitutive promoter for human elongation factor EF-1α
   4118..4714    +  CDS            PuroR: puromycin N-acetyltransferase; pac from Streptomyces alboniger; confers resistance to puromycin
   4790..5488    +  CDS            TagBFP: monomeric blue fluorescent protein mammalian codon-optimized
   5508..5541    +  protein_bind   loxP: Cre-mediated recombination occurs in the 8-bp core sequence (GCATACAT). Cre recombinase
   5574..5597    +  misc_feature   MCS (fragment): pBluescript multiple cloning site
   5597..6185    +  misc_feature   WPRE: woodchuck hepatitis virus posttranscriptional regulatory element
   6186..6205    +  misc_feature   MCS (fragment): pBluescript multiple cloning site
   6207..6707    +  CDS            nef (fragment): NEF_HV1LA - Experimental evidence at protein level: Swiss-Prot protein existence level 1. Extracellular Nef protein targets CD4(+) T-lymphocytes for apoptosis by interacting with CXCR4 surface receptors. From Human immunodeficiency virus type 1 group M subtype B (isolate Lai) (HIV-1).
   6714..6894    +  LTR            5' LTR (truncated): truncated 5' long terminal repeat (LTR) from HIV-1
   6956..7544    -  rep_origin     ori: high-copy-number ColE1/pMB1/pBR322/pUC origin of replication
   7715..8575    -  CDS            AmpR: β-lactamase; bla; confers resistance to ampicillin, carbenicillin, and related antibiotics
   8576..8680    -  promoter       AmpR promoter: bla
   8739..8791    -  misc_feature   bom (fragment): basis of mobility region from pBR322
>Addgene plasmid #164791 | pU6-mir144 EF1Alpha-puro-T2A-BFP | addgene full sequence | sequence record 327640 | Addgene NGS Result
GACATTGATTATTGACTAGTTATTAATAGTAATCAATTACGGGGTCATTAGTTCATAGCCCATATATGGA
GTTCCGCGTTACATAACTTACGGTAAATGGCCCGCCTGGCTGACCGCCCAACGACCCCCGCCCATTGACG
TCAATAATGACGTATGTTCCCATAGTAACGCCAATAGGGACTTTCCATTGACGTCAATGGGTGGAGTATT
TACGGTAAACTGCCCACTTGGCAGTACATCAAGTGTATCATATGCCAAGTACGCCCCCTATTGACGTCAA
TGACGGTAAATGGCCCGCCTGGCATTATGCCCAGTACATGACCTTATGGGACTTTCCTACTTGGCAGTAC
ATCTACGTATTAGTCATCGCTATTACCATGGTGATGCGGTTTTGGCAGTACATCAATGGGCGTGGATAGC
GGTTTGACTCACGGGGATTTCCAAGTCTCCACCCCATTGACGTCAATGGGAGTTTGTTTTGGCACCAAAA
TCAACGGGACTTTCCAAAATGTCGTAACAACTCCGCCCCATTGACGCAAATGGGCGGTAGGCGTGTACGG
TGGGAGGTCTATATAAGCAGCGCGTTTTGCCTGTACTGGGTCTCTCTGGTTAGACCAGATCTGAGCCTGG
GAGCTCTCTGGCTAACTAGGGAACCCACTGCTTAAGCCTCAATAAAGCTTGCCTTGAGTGCTTCAAGTAG
TGTGTGCCCGTCTGTTGTGTGACTCTGGTAACTAGAGATCCCTCAGACCCTTTTAGTCAGTGTGGAAAAT
CTCTAGCAGTGGCGCCCGAACAGGGACTTGAAAGCGAAAGGGAAACCAGAGGAGCTCTCTCGACGCAGGA
CTCGGCTTGCTGAAGCGCGCACGGCAAGAGGCGAGGGGCGGCGACTGGTGAGTACGCCAAAAATTTTGAC
TAGCGGAGGCTAGAAGGAGAGAGATGGGTGCGAGAGCGTCAGTATTAAGCGGGGGAGAATTAGATCGCGA
TGGGAAAAAATTCGGTTAAGGCCAGGGGGAAAGAAAAAATATAAATTAAAACATATAGTATGGGCAAGCA
GGGAGCTAGAACGATTCGCAGTTAATCCTGGCCTGTTAGAAACATCAGAAGGCTGTAGACAAATACTGGG
ACAGCTACAACCATCCCTTCAGACAGGATCAGAAGAACTTAGATCATTATATAATACAGTAGCAACCCTC
TATTGTGTGCATCAAAGGATAGAGATAAAAGACACCAAGGAAGCTTTAGACAAGATAGAGGAAGAGCAAA
ACAAAAGTAAGACCACCGCACAGCAAGCGGCCGGCCGCTGATCTTCAGACCTGGAGGAGGAGATATGAGG
GACAATTGGAGAAGTGAATTATATAAATATAAAGTAGTAAAAATTGAACCATTAGGAGTAGCACCCACCA
AGGCAAAGAGAAGAGTGGTGCAGAGAGAAAAAAGAGCAGTGGGAATAGGAGCTTTGTTCCTTGGGTTCTT
GGGAGCAGCAGGAAGCACTATGGGCGCAGCGTCAATGACGCTGACGGTACAGGCCAGACAATTATTGTCT
GGTATAGTGCAGCAGCAGAACAATTTGCTGAGGGCTATTGAGGCGCAACAGCATCTGTTGCAACTCACAG
TCTGGGGCATCAAGCAGCTCCAGGCAAGAATCCTGGCTGTGGAAAGATACCTAAAGGATCAACAGCTCCT
GGGGATTTGGGGTTGCTCTGGAAAACTCATTTGCACCACTGCTGTGCCTTGGAATGCTAGTTGGAGTAAT
AAATCTCTGGAACAGATTTGGAATCACACGACCTGGATGGAGTGGGACAGAGAAATTAACAATTACACAA
GCTTAATACACTCCTTAATTGAAGAATCGCAAAACCAGCAAGAAAAGAATGAACAAGAATTATTGGAATT
AGATAAATGGGCAAGTTTGTGGAATTGGTTTAACATAACAAATTGGCTGTGGTATATAAAATTATTCATA
ATGATAGTAGGAGGCTTGGTAGGTTTAAGAATAGTTTTTGCTGTACTTTCTATAGTGAATAGAGTTAGGC
AGGGATATTCACCATTATCGTTTCAGACCCACCTCCCAACCCCGAGGGGACCCGACAGGCCCGAAGGAAT
AGAAGAAGAAGGTGGAGAGAGAGACAGAGACAGATCCATTCGATTAGTGAACGGATCGGCACTGCGTGCG
CCAATTCTGCAGACAAATGGCAGTATTCATCCACAATTTTAAAAGAAAAGGGGGGATTGGGGGGTACAGT
GCAGGGGAAAGAATAGTAGACATAATAGCAACAGACATACAAACTAAAGAATTACAAAAACAAATTACAA
AAATTCAAAATTTTCGGGTTTATTACAGGGACAGCAGAGATCCAGTTTGGTTAGTACCGGGCCCGCTCTA
GAGATCCGACGCGCCATCTCTAGGCCCGCGCCGGCCCCCTCGCACGGACTTGTGGGAGAAGCTCGGCTAC
TCCCCTGCCCCGGTTAATTTGCATATAATATTTCCTAGTAACTATAGAGGCTTAATGTGCGATAAAAGAC
AGATAATCTGTTCTTTTTAATACTAGCTACATTTTACATGATAGGCTTGGATTTCTATAACTTCGTATAG
CATACATTATACGAAGTTATAAACAGCACAAAAGGAAACTCACCCTAACTGTAAAGTAATTGTGTGTTTT
GAGACTATAAGTATCCCTTGGAGAACCACCTTGTTGGGTTCTGCCCCCAGCCCCTCACAGTGCTTTTCAA
GCCATGCTTCCTGTGCCCCCAGTGGGGCCCTGGCTGGGATATCATCATATACTGTAAGTTTGCGATGAGA
CACTACAGTATAGATGATGTACTAGTCCGGGCACCCCCAGCTCTGGAGCCTGACAAGGAGGACAGGAGAG
ATGCTGCCTCGAGTACTAGGATCCATTAGGCGGCCGCGTGGATAACCGTATTACCGCCATGCATGTGCCC
GTCAGTGGGCAGAGCGCACATCGCCCACAGTCCCCGAGAAGTTGGGGGGAGGGGTCGGCAATTGAACCGG
TGCCTAGAGAAGGTGGCGCGGGGTAAACTGGGAAAGTGATGTCGTGTACTGGCTCCGCCTTTTTCCCGAG
GGTGGGGGAGAACCGTATATAAGTGCAGTAGTCGCCGTGAACGTTCTTTTTCGCAACGGGTTTGCCGCCA
GAACACAGGTAAGTGCCGTGTGTGGTTCCCGCGGGCCTGGCCTCTTTACGGGTTATGGCCCTTGCGTGCC
TTGAATTACTTCCACCTGGCTGCAGTACGTGATTCTTGATCCCGAGCTTCGGGTTGGAAGTGGGTGGGAG
AGTTCGAGGCCTTGCGCTTAAGGAGCCCCTTCGCCTCGTGCTTGAGTTGAGGCCTGGCCTGGGCGCTGGG
GCCGCCGCGTGCGAATCTGGTGGCACCTTCGCGCCTGTCTCGCTGCTTTCGATAAGTCTCTAGCCATTTA
AAATTTTTGATGACCTGCTGCGACGCTTTTTTTCTGGCAAGATAGTCTTGTAAATGCGGGCCAAGATCTG
CACACTGGTATTTCGGTTTTTGGGGCCGCGGGCGGCGACGGGGCCCGTGCGTCCCAGCGCACATGTTCGG
CGAGGCGGGGCCTGCGAGCGCGGCCACCGAGAATCGGACGGGGGTAGTCTCAAGCTGGCCGGCCTGCTCT
GGTGCCTGGCCTCGCGCCGCCGTGTATCGCCCCGCCCTGGGCGGCAAGGCTGGCCCGGTCGGCACCAGTT
GCGTGAGCGGAAAGATGGCCGCTTCCCGGCCCTGCTGCAGGGAGCTCAAAATGGAGGACGCGGCGCTCGG
GAGAGCGGGCGGGTGAGTCACCCACACAAAGGAAAAGGGCCTTTCCGTCCTCAGCCGTCGCTTCATGTGA
CTCCACGGAGTACCGGGCGCCGTCCAGGCACCTCGATTAGTTCTCGCGCTTTTGGAGTACGTCGTCTTTA
GGTTGGGGGGAGGGGTTTTATGCGATGGAGTTTCCCCACACTGAGTGGGTGGAGACTGAAGTTAGGCCAG
CTTGGCACTTGATGTAATTCTCCTTGGAATTTGCCCTTTTTGAGTTTGGATCTTGGTTCATTCTCAAGCC
TCAGACAGTGGTTCAAAGTTTTTTTCTTCCATTTCAGGTGTCGTGAGCTAGCCCACCATGACCGAGTACA
AGCCCACGGTGCGCCTCGCCACCCGCGACGACGTCCCCCGGGCCGTACGCACCCTCGCCGCCGCGTTCGC
CGACTACCCCGCCACGCGCCACACCGTCGACCCGGACCGCCACATCGAGCGGGTCACCGAGCTGCAAGAA
CTCTTCCTCACGCGCGTCGGGCTCGACATCGGCAAGGTGTGGGTCGCGGACGACGGCGCCGCGGTGGCGG
TCTGGACCACGCCGGAGAGCGTCGAAGCGGGGGCGGTGTTCGCCGAGATCGGCCCGCGCATGGCCGAGTT
GAGCGGTTCCCGGCTGGCCGCGCAGCAACAGATGGAAGGCCTCCTGGCGCCGCACCGGCCCAAGGAGCCC
GCGTGGTTCCTGGCCACCGTCGGCGTCTCGCCCGACCACCAGGGCAAGGGTCTGGGCAGCGCCGTCGTGC
TCCCCGGAGTGGAGGCGGCCGAGCGCGCCGGGGTGCCCGCCTTCCTGGAGACCTCCGCGCCCCGCAACCT
CCCCTTCTACGAGCGGCTCGGCTTCACCGTCACCGCCGACGTCGAGGTGCCCGAAGGACCGCGCACCTGG
TGCATGACCCGCAAGCCCGGTGCCGGATCGGGAGAGGGCAGAGGAAGTCTGCTAACATGCGGTGACGTCG
AGGAGAATCCTGGCCCACCGGTCGCCACCAGCGAGCTGATTAAGGAGAACATGCACATGAAGCTGTACAT
GGAGGGCACCGTGGACAACCATCACTTCAAGTGCACATCCGAGGGCGAAGGCAAGCCCTACGAGGGCACC
CAGACCATGAGAATCAAGGTGGTCGAGGGCGGCCCTCTCCCCTTCGCCTTCGACATCCTGGCTACTAGCT
TCCTCTACGGCAGCAAGACCTTCATCAACCACACCCAGGGCATCCCCGACTTCTTCAAGCAGTCCTTCCC
TGAGGGCTTCACATGGGAGAGAGTCACCACATACGAAGACGGGGGCGTGCTGACCGCTACCCAGGACACC
AGCCTCCAGGACGGCTGCCTCATCTACAACGTCAAGATCAGAGGGGTGAACTTCACATCCAACGGCCCTG
TGATGCAGAAGAAAACACTCGGCTGGGAGGCCTTCACCGAGACGCTGTACCCCGCTGACGGCGGCCTGGA
AGGCAGAAACGACATGGCCCTGAAGCTCGTGGGCGGGAGCCATCTGATCGCAAACATCAAGACCACATAT
AGATCCAAGAAACCCGCTAAGAACCTCAAGATGCCTGGCGTCTACTATGTGGACTACAGACTGGAAAGAA
TCAAGGAGGCCAACAACGAGACCTACGTCGAGCAGCACGAGGTGGCAGTGGCCAGATACTGCGACCTCCC
TAGCAAACTGGGGCACAAGCTTAATTAAGAATTCGTCGAGGGACCTAATAACTTCGTATAGCATACATTA
TACGAAGTTATACATGTTTAAGGGTTCCGGTTCCACTAGGTACAATTCGATATCAAGCTTATCGATAATC
AACCTCTGGATTACAAAATTTGTGAAAGATTGACTGGTATTCTTAACTATGTTGCTCCTTTTACGCTATG
TGGATACGCTGCTTTAATGCCTTTGTATCATGCTATTGCTTCCCGTATGGCTTTCATTTTCTCCTCCTTG
TATAAATCCTGGTTGCTGTCTCTTTATGAGGAGTTGTGGCCCGTTGTCAGGCAACGTGGCGTGGTGTGCA
CTGTGTTTGCTGACGCAACCCCCACTGGTTGGGGCATTGCCACCACCTGTCAGCTCCTTTCCGGGACTTT
CGCTTTCCCCCTCCCTATTGCCACGGCGGAACTCATCGCCGCCTGCCTTGCCCGCTGCTGGACAGGGGCT
CGGCTGTTGGGCACTGACAATTCCGTGGTGTTGTCGGGGAAATCATCGTCCTTTCCTTGGCTGCTCGCCT
GTGTTGCCACCTGGATTCTGCGCGGGACGTCCTTCTGCTACGTCCCTTCGGCCCTCAATCCAGCGGACCT
TCCTTCCCGCGGCCTGCTGCCGGCTCTGCGGCCTCTTCCGCGTCTTCGCCTTCGCCCTCAGACGAGTCGG
ATCTCCCTTTGGGCCGCCTCCCCGCATCGATACCGTCGACCTCGATCGAGACCTAGAAAAACATGGAGCA
ATCACAAGTAGCAATACAGCAGCTACCAATGCTGATTGTGCCTGGCTAGAAGCACAAGAGGAGGAGGAGG
TGGGTTTTCCAGTCACACCTCAGGTACCTTTAAGACCAATGACTTACAAGGCAGCTGTAGATCTTAGCCA
CTTTTTAAAAGAAAAGGGGGGACTGGAAGGGCTAATTCACTCCCAACGAAGACAAGATATCCTTGATCTG
TGGATCTACCACACACAAGGCTACTTCCCTGATTGGCAGAACTACACACCAGGGCCAGGGATCAGATATC
CACTGACCTTTGGATGGTGCTACAAGCTAGTACCAGTTGAGCAAGAGAAGGTAGAAGAAGCCAATGAAGG
AGAGAACACCCGCTTGTTACACCCTGTGAGCCTGCATGGGATGGATGACCCGGAGAGAGAAGTATTAGAG
TGGAGGTTTGACAGCCGCCTAGCATTTCATCACATGGCCCGAGAGCTGCATCCGGACTGTACTGGGTCTC
TCTGGTTAGACCAGATCTGAGCCTGGGAGCTCTCTGGCTAACTAGGGAACCCACTGCTTAAGCCTCAATA
AAGCTTGCCTTGAGTGCTTCAAGTAGTGTGTGCCCGTCTGTTGTGTGACTCTGGTAACTAGAGATCCCTC
AGACCCTTTTAGTCAGTGTGGAAAATCTCTAGCAGCATGTGAGCAAAAGGCCAGCAAAAGGCCAGGAACC
GTAAAAAGGCCGCGTTGCTGGCGTTTTTCCATAGGCTCCGCCCCCCTGACGAGCATCACAAAAATCGACG
CTCAAGTCAGAGGTGGCGAAACCCGACAGGACTATAAAGATACCAGGCGTTTCCCCCTGGAAGCTCCCTC
GTGCGCTCTCCTGTTCCGACCCTGCCGCTTACCGGATACCTGTCCGCCTTTCTCCCTTCGGGAAGCGTGG
CGCTTTCTCATAGCTCACGCTGTAGGTATCTCAGTTCGGTGTAGGTCGTTCGCTCCAAGCTGGGCTGTGT
GCACGAACCCCCCGTTCAGCCCGACCGCTGCGCCTTATCCGGTAACTATCGTCTTGAGTCCAACCCGGTA
AGACACGACTTATCGCCACTGGCAGCAGCCACTGGTAACAGGATTAGCAGAGCGAGGTATGTAGGCGGTG
CTACAGAGTTCTTGAAGTGGTGGCCTAACTACGGCTACACTAGAAGAACAGTATTTGGTATCTGCGCTCT
GCTGAAGCCAGTTACCTTCGGAAAAAGAGTTGGTAGCTCTTGATCCGGCAAACAAACCACCGCTGGTAGC
GGTGGTTTTTTTGTTTGCAAGCAGCAGATTACGCGCAGAAAAAAAGGATCTCAAGAAGATCCTTTGATCT
TTTCTACGGGGTCTGACGCTCAGTGGAACGAAAACTCACGTTAAGGGATTTTGGTCATGAGATTATCAAA
AAGGATCTTCACCTAGATCCTTTTAAATTAAAAATGAAGTTTTAAATCAATCTAAAGTATATATGAGTAA
ACTTGGTCTGACAGTTACCAATGCTTAATCAGTGAGGCACCTATCTCAGCGATCTGTCTATTTCGTTCAT
CCATAGTTGCCTGACTCCCCGTCGTGTAGATAACTACGATACGGGAGGGCTTACCATCTGGCCCCAGTGC
TGCAATGATACCGCGAGACCCACGCTCACCGGCTCCAGATTTATCAGCAATAAACCAGCCAGCCGGAAGG
GCCGAGCGCAGAAGTGGTCCTGCAACTTTATCCGCCTCCATCCAGTCTATTAATTGTTGCCGGGAAGCTA
GAGTAAGTAGTTCGCCAGTTAATAGTTTGCGCAACGTTGTTGCCATTGCTACAGGCATCGTGGTGTCACG
CTCGTCGTTTGGTATGGCTTCATTCAGCTCCGGTTCCCAACGATCAAGGCGAGTTACATGATCCCCCATG
TTGTGCAAAAAAGCGGTTAGCTCCTTCGGTCCTCCGATCGTTGTCAGAAGTAAGTTGGCCGCAGTGTTAT
CACTCATGGTTATGGCAGCACTGCATAATTCTCTTACTGTCATGCCATCCGTAAGATGCTTTTCTGTGAC
TGGTGAGTACTCAACCAAGTCATTCTGAGAATAGTGTATGCGGCGACCGAGTTGCTCTTGCCCGGCGTCA
ATACGGGATAATACCGCGCCACATAGCAGAACTTTAAAAGTGCTCATCATTGGAAAACGTTCTTCGGGGC
GAAAACTCTCAAGGATCTTACCGCTGTTGAGATCCAGTTCGATGTAACCCACTCGTGCACCCAACTGATC
TTCAGCATCTTTTACTTTCACCAGCGTTTCTGGGTGAGCAAAAACAGGAAGGCAAAATGCCGCAAAAAAG
GGAATAAGGGCGACACGGAAATGTTGAATACTCATACTCTTCCTTTTTCAATATTATTGAAGCATTTATC
AGGGTTATTGTCTCATGAGCGGATACATATTTGAATGTATTTAGAAAAATAAACAAATAGGGGTTCCGCG
CACATTTCCCCGAAAAGTGCCACCTGACGTCGACGGATCGGGAGATCTCCCGATCCCCTATGGTGCACTC
TCAGTACAATCTGCTCTGATGCCGCATAGTTAAGCCAGTATCTGCTCCCTGCTTGTGTGTTGGAGGTCGC
TGAGTAGTGCGCGAGCAAAATTTAAGCTACAACAAGGCAAGGCTTGACCGACAATTGCATGAAGAATCTG
CTTAGGGTTAGGCGTTTTGCGCTGCTTCGCGATGTACGGGCCAGATATACGCGTT
