>Addgene plasmid #164791 | pU6-mir144 EF1Alpha-puro-T2A-BFP | depositor partial sequence | sequence record 320027 | miR-144 region
TTATACGAAGTTATAAACAGCACAAAAGGAAACTCACCCTAACTGTAAAGTAATTGTGTGTTTTGAGACT
ATAAGTATCCCTTGGAGAACCACCTTGTTGGGTTCTGCCCCCAGCCCCTCACAGTGCTTTTCAAGCCATG
CTTCCTGTGCCCCCAGTGGGGCCCTGGCTGGGATATCATCATATACTGTAAGTTTGCGATGAGACACTAC
AGTATAGATGATGTACTAGTCCGGGCACCCCCAGCTCTGGAGCCTGACAAGGAGGACAGGAGAGATGCTG
CCTCGAGTACTAGGATCCATTAGGCGGCCGCGTGGATAACCGTATTACCGCCATGCATGTGCCCGTCAGT
GGGCAGAGCGCACATCGCCCACAGTCCCCGAGAAGTTGGGGGGAGGGGTCGGCAATTGAACCGGTGCCTA
GAGAAGGTGGCGCGGGGTAAACTGGGAAAGTGATGTCGTGTACTGGCTCCGCCTTTTTCCCGAGGGTGGG
GGAGAACCGTATATAAGTGCAGTAGTCGCCGTGAACGTTCTTTTTCGCAACGGGTTTGCCGCCAGAACAC
AGGTAAGTGCCGTGTGTGGTTCCCGCGGGCCTGGCCTCTTTACGGGTTATGGCCCTTGCGTGCCTTGAAT
TACTTCCACCTGGCTGCAGTACGTGATTCTTGATCCCGAGCTTCGGGTTGGAAGTGGGTGGGAGAGTTCG
AGGCCTTGCGCTTAANGAGCCCCTTCGCCTCGTGCTTGAGTTGAGGCCTGGCCTG
